Addgene plasmid #53639: KCNK10C-c011
Purpose: Baculovirus expression for structure determination; may not be full ORF
Depositing lab: Nicola Burgess-Brown. Depositing organization: University of Oxford.
Backbone
  Vector backbone: pFB-CT10HF-LIC
  Backbone manufacturer: SGC
  Vector type: Baculovirus expression
Growth in bacteria
  Bacterial resistance: Ampicillin, 100 μg/mL
  Growth temperature: 37°C
  Growth strain: Mach1 ; SF9
  Copy number: High Copy
Gene/Insert
  Gene/Insert name: KCNK10C (alt names: 4BW5; gi|20143946)
  Insert size (bp): 930
  Promoter: polyhedrin
  Tag / fusion protein: TEV-His10-Flag (C terminal on insert)
  Cloning method: Ligation Independent Cloning
  Sequencing primers: 5′ Polyhedrin forward
Terms and licenses: Academic/Nonprofit Terms; Industry Terms: Not Available to Industry
Depositor comments: Baculo vector with C-terminal 10His+flag, TEV-cleavable, for LIC cloning. http://www.thesgc.org/structures/4BW5/ . Use BL21(DE3)-R3-pRARE2 strain for expression.
How to cite: KCNK10C-c011 was a gift from Nicola Burgess-Brown (Addgene plasmid # 53639 ; http://n2t.net/addgene:53639 ; RRID:Addgene_53639)
