[The description below was written by a language model from this plasmid's Addgene catalogue record.]
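Description:
KCNK10C-c011 is a baculovirus expression construct built in the pFB-CT10HF-LIC backbone, a vector from a structural genomics consortium designed for ligation-independent cloning. It is maintained in E. coli as a high-copy plasmid under ampicillin selection, with Sf9 insect cells listed alongside the bacterial cloning strain as the expression host. No feature table is provided, so backbone elements such as the replication origin or any transposition or recombination sequences used to generate recombinant baculovirus are not documented here.

The insert is a 930 bp fragment of KCNK10, a gene that encodes a two-pore-domain potassium channel. The record cautions that it may not be the full open reading frame, which is consistent with a truncated construct optimised for crystallisation. The source species is not stated. Expression is driven by the polyhedrin promoter, a very strong, very late baculoviral promoter commonly used for high-level protein production in infected insect cells. The coding sequence is fused at its C terminus to a TEV protease cleavage site followed by a ten-histidine tag and a Flag epitope. This arrangement allows immobilised-metal or anti-Flag affinity purification and detection, after which the tags can be removed with TEV protease.

The stated purpose is protein production for structure determination, and the alternative names and depositor comments link the construct to a deposited structure entry. The depositor comments also recommend an E. coli BL21-derived strain for expression. This sits oddly with the polyhedrin-driven baculovirus design and the Sf9 listing, and may be a generic comment rather than one specific to this construct.
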