>Addgene plasmid #53639 | KCNK10C-c011 | addgene partial sequence | sequence record 90050 | Polyhedrin-F 5'-AAATGATAACCATCTCGC-3'
ACAGTTTTGTAATAAAAAAACCTATAAATATTCCGGATTATTCATACCGTCCCACCATCGGGCGCGGATC
TACTTAAGAAGGAGATATACTATGAACGTGCGGACTCTGTCCCTCATCGTCTGCACCTTCACCTACCTGC
TGGTGGGCGCCGCCGTGTTCGACGCCCTCGAGTCGGACCACGAGATGCGCGAGGAGGAGAAACTCAAAGC
CGAGGAGATCCGGATCAAGGGGAAGTACAACATCAGCAGCGAGGACTACCGGCAGCTGGAGCTGGTGATC
CTGCAGTCGGAACCGCACCGCGCCGGCGTCCAGTGGAAATTCGCCGGCTCCTTCTACTTTGCGATCACGG
TCATCACCACCATAGGTTATGGGCACGCTGCACCTGGCACCGATGCGGGCAAGGCCTTCTGCATGTTCTA
CGCCGTGCTGGGCATCCCGCTGACACTGGTCATGTTCCAGAGCCTGGGCGAGCGCATGAACACCTTCGTG
CGCTACCTGCTGAAGCGCATTAAGAAGTGCTGTGGCATGCGCAACACTGACGTGTCTATGGAGAACATGG
TGACTGTGGGCTTCTTCTCCTGCATGGGGACGCTGTGCATCGGGGCGGCCGCCTTCTCCCAGTGTGAGGA
GTGGAGCTTCTTCCACGCCTACTACTACTGCTTCATCACGTTGACTACCATTGGGTTCGGGGACTACGTG
GCCCTGCAGACCAAGGGTGCCCTGCAGAAGAAGCCGCTCTACGTGGCCTTTAGCTTTATGTATATCCTGG
TGGGGCTGACGGTCATCGGGGCCTTCCTCAACCTGGTCGTCCTCAGGTTCTTGACCATGAACAGTGAGGC
AGAGAACCTCTACTTCCAATCGCACCATCATCACCATCACCATCACCACCATGATTACAAGGATGACGAC
GATAAGTGAGGATCCGAATTCGAGCTCCGTCGACAAGCTTGTCGAGAATACTAGAGGATCTAATCAGCCA
TACCACATTTGTAGAGGTTTTACTTGCTTTAAAAACCTCCCCACCTCCCCCTGAACCTGAA
